Addgene plasmid #182417: pRSFDuet-1_VNp-mNeongreen-Uricase
Purpose: Bacterial expression of Vesicle Nucleating peptide-mNeongreen-uricase fusion
Depositing lab: Dan Mulvihill. Depositing organization: London and South East University Group (LASE). Publication: High-yield vesicle-packaged recombinant protein production from E. coli. Eastwood TA, Baker K, Streather BR, Allen N, Wang L, Botchway SW, Brown IR, Hiscock JR, Lennon C, Mulvihill DP. Cell Rep Methods. 2023 Feb 2;3(2):100396. doi: 10.1016/j.crmeth.2023.100396. eCollection 2023 Feb 27. PubMed 36936078.
Backbone
  Vector backbone: pRSFDUET-1
  Backbone manufacturer: Novagen
  Vector type: Bacterial Expression
Growth in bacteria
  Bacterial resistance: Kanamycin, 50 μg/mL
  Growth temperature: 37°C
  Growth strain: DH5alpha
  Copy number: High Copy
Gene/Insert
  Gene/Insert name: VNp-mNeongreen-uricase
  Species: Branchiostoma lanceolatum, Cyberlindnera jadinii
  GenBank ID: UniProtKB: P78609
  Promoter: T7
  Tag / fusion protein: Vesicle Nucleating peptide (VNp) & mNeongreen (N terminal on insert)
  Cloning method: Restriction Enzyme; 5′ cloning site Unknown (unknown if destroyed); 3′ cloning site Unknown (unknown if destroyed)
Resource information
  A portion of this plasmid was derived from a plasmid made by: Synthetic
Terms and licenses: Academic/Nonprofit Terms; Industry Terms: Not Available to Industry
How to cite: pRSFDuet-1_VNp-mNeongreen-Uricase was a gift from Dan Mulvihill (Addgene plasmid # 182417 ; http://n2t.net/addgene:182417 ; RRID:Addgene_182417)
