[The description below was written by a language model from this plasmid's Addgene catalogue record and pLannotate feature annotations shown in this document.]
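Description:
pRSFDuet-1_VNp-mNeongreen-Uricase is a bacterial expression plasmid built on the Novagen pRSFDuet-1 backbone, a dual-cassette T7 vector for E. coli. It replicates from the RSF1030 origin, which is compatible with other common origins so that it can coexist with additional plasmids, is listed as high copy, and is selected with kanamycin through an aminoglycoside phosphotransferase gene. The backbone also carries lacI under its own promoter. The repressor binds the lac operators placed immediately downstream of each of the two T7 promoters, so transcription requires a host supplying T7 RNA polymerase and is relieved by IPTG.

The annotated 5,575 nt sequence shows the first T7/lac operator unit (spanning the sequence origin) followed by a T7 gene 10 ribosome binding site but no annotated coding sequence, while the fusion gene sits downstream of the second T7 promoter/lac operator. The open reading frame begins with the Vesicle Nucleating peptide (VNp), which the automated annotation picks up as a short fragment resembling mouse beta-synuclein. This is followed by mNeonGreen, the bright monomeric green/yellow fluorescent protein from Branchiostoma lanceolatum, and then uricase from the yeast Cyberlindnera jadinii, which oxidises uric acid to 5-hydroxyisourate. Short tag-like matches follow the uricase, including a fragment of a composite tag that includes a 6xHis element and a partial S-Tag from the vector; whether these are in frame with the fusion is not stated. A T7 terminator closes the cassette. The cloning sites are not recorded, and the insert is noted as synthetic in origin.

According to the record and its associated publication title, the construct is used for bacterial production of the VNp-mNeonGreen-uricase fusion in a system for high-yield, vesicle-packaged recombinant protein production from E. coli, with mNeonGreen providing a fluorescent readout.
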