Features (pLannotate 1.2.2; 21 found; start..end, strand, type, name):
      3..27      +  protein_bind   lac operator: The lac repressor binds to the lac operator to inhibit transcription in E. coli. This inhibition can be relieved by adding lactose or isopropyl-β-D-thiogalactopyranoside (IPTG). lac repressor encoded by lacI
     42..64      +  RBS            RBS: efficient ribosome binding site from bacteriophage T7 gene 10 (Olins and Rangwala, 1989)
    214..232     +  promoter       T7 promoter: promoter for bacteriophage T7 RNA polymerase
    233..257     +  protein_bind   lac operator: The lac repressor binds to the lac operator to inhibit transcription in E. coli. This inhibition can be relieved by adding lactose or isopropyl-β-D-thiogalactopyranoside (IPTG). lac repressor encoded by lacI
    300..359     +  CDS            Sncb (fragment): SYUB_MOUSE - Experimental evidence at protein level: Swiss-Prot protein existence level 1. May be involved in neuronal plasticity. From Mus musculus (Mouse).
    432..1139    +  CDS            mNeonGreen: mNeonGreen is a basic (constitutively fluorescent) green/yellow fluorescent protein published in 2013, derived from Branchiostoma lanceolatum. It is reported to be a very rapidly-maturing monomer with moderate acid sensitivity.
   1164..2072    +  CDS            URIC_CYBJA: Protein inferred from homology: Swiss-Prot protein existence level 3. Catalyzes the oxidation of uric acid to 5-hydroxyisourate, which is further processed to form (S)-allantoin. From Cyberlindnera jadinii (Torula yeast) (Pichia jadinii).
   2079..2096    +  CDS            capTEV™ (fragment): composite tag for in vivo biotinylation, TEV protease cleavage, and 6xHis tagging
   2112..2153    +  CDS            S-Tag (fragment): affinity and epitope tag derived from pancreatic ribonuclease A
   2183..2200    +  CDS            SET1 (fragment): solubility-enhancement tag derived from T7 phage gene 10B
   2208..2255    +  terminator     T7 terminator: transcription terminator for bacteriophage T7 RNA polymerase
   2419..2476    +  promoter       AmpR promoter (fragment): bla
   2485..3300    -  CDS            KanR: aminoglycoside phosphotransferase; aph(3')-Ia; confers resistance to kanamycin in bacteria or G418 (Geneticin®) in eukaryotes
   3301..3392    -  promoter       AmpR promoter: bla
   3408..4157    -  rep_origin     RSF ori: Plasmids containing the RSF 1030 origin of replication can be propagated in E. coli cells that contain additional plasmids with compatible origins.
   4240..4304    -  CDS            TcR (fragment): tetracycline efflux protein; tet; confers resistance to tetracycline
   4319..4340    -  protein_bind   CAP binding site: CAP binding activates transcription in the presence of cAMP. E. coli catabolite activator protein
   4353..5435    -  CDS            lacI: lac repressor; lacI; The lac repressor binds to the lac operator to inhibit transcription in E. coli. This inhibition can be relieved by adding lactose or isopropyl-β-D-thiogalactopyranoside (IPTG).
   5436..5513    -  promoter       lacI promoter: lacI
   5521..5556    -  CDS            TcR (fragment): tetracycline efflux protein; tet; confers resistance to tetracycline
   5559..2       +  promoter       T7 promoter (across the origin): promoter for bacteriophage T7 RNA polymerase
>Addgene plasmid #182417 | pRSFDuet-1_VNp-mNeongreen-Uricase | addgene full sequence | sequence record 360564 | Addgene NGS Result
GGGGAATTGTGAGCGGATAACAATTCCCCTGTAGAAATAATTTTGTTTAACTTTAATAAGGAGATATACC
ATGGGCAGCAGCCATCACCATCATCACCACAGCCAGGATCCGAATTCGAGCTCGGCGCGCCTGCAGGTCG
ACAAGCTTGCGGCCGCATAATGCTTAAGTCGAACAGAAAGTAATCGTATTGTACACGGCCGCATAATCGA
AATTAATACGACTCACTATAGGGGAATTGTGAGCGGATAACAATTCCCCATCTTAGTATATTAGTTAAGT
ATAAGAAGGAGATATACATATGGATGTATTCATGAAAGGACTTTCAAAGGCCAAGGAGGGAGTTGTGGCA
GCTGCTGAGAAAACCAAACAGGGTGTGGCAGAAGCAGCAGGAAAGACAAAAGAGGGTGTTCTCAGATCTG
GAGGAAGCGGAATGGTGAGCAAGGGCGAGGAGGATAACATGGCCTCTCTCCCAGCGACACATGAGTTACA
CATCTTTGGCTCCATCAACGGTGTGGACTTTGACATGGTGGGTCAGGGCACCGGCAATCCAAATGATGGT
TATGAGGAGTTAAACCTGAAGTCCACCAAGGGTGACCTCCAGTTCTCCCCCTGGATTCTGGTCCCTCATA
TCGGGTATGGCTTCCATCAGTACCTGCCCTACCCTGACGGGATGTCGCCTTTCCAGGCCGCGATGGTAGA
TGGCTCCGGATACCAAGTCCATCGCACAATGCAGTTTGAAGATGGTGCCTCCCTTACTGTTAACTACCGC
TACACCTACGAGGGAAGCCACATCAAAGGAGAGGCCCAGGTGAAGGGGACTGGTTTCCCTGCTGACGGTC
CTGTGATGACCAACTCGCTGACCGCTGCGGACTGGTGCAGGTCGAAGAAGACTTACCCCAACGACAAAAC
CATCATCAGTACCTTTAAGTGGAGTTACACCACTGGAAATGGCAAGCGCTACCGGAGCACTGCGCGGACC
ACCTACACCTTTGCCAAGCCAATGGCGGCTAACTATCTGAAGAACCAGCCGATGTACGTGTTCCGTAAGA
CGGAGCTCAAGCACTCCAAGACCGAGCTCAACTTCAAGGAGTGGCAAAAGGCCTTTACCGATGTGATGGG
CATGGACGAGCTGTACAAGGCTAGCAGATCTGGAGGAAGCGGAATGAGCACTACACTGTCTTCATCGACG
TACGGGAAGGATAACGTTAAGTTTCTCAAGGTTAAGAAGGACCCTCAGAATCCGAAGAAGCAGGAAGTTA
TGGAAGCCACGGTTACGTGCTTGTTAGAGGGTGGATTCGATACCAGTTACACTGAGGCGGACAACTCGTC
GATTGTGCCCACAGATACCGTGAAGAACACTATCCTCGTTCTTGCGAAAACGACCGAGATTTGGCCTATC
GAGCGCTTTGCCGCGAAGCTTGCCACTCATTTTGTAGAGAAATACTCCCATGTCAGCGGCGTTTCTGTGA
AAATCGTTCAGGATCGTTGGGTCAAGTACGCCGTAGACGGCAAGCCCCATGATCACAGCTTCATCCACGA
GGGCGGAGAAAAGCGTATTACTGACCTTTACTATAAGCGCAGCGGCGATTATAAGTTGTCCAGTGCGATC
AAAGACCTGACCGTGCTGAAGTCAACCGGCAGTATGTTCTATGGGTATAATAAATGTGATTTTACGACGT
TACAGCCAACCACTGATCGTATCCTTAGTACGGACGTCGACGCAACATGGGTGTGGGACAACAAGAAAAT
CGGAAGCGTTTATGACATCGCTAAAGCCGCGGACAAGGGCATCTTTGATAATGTCTACAATCAGGCGCGC
GAGATTACACTGACAACGTTCGCTCTGGAAAACTCCCCGAGCGTCCAAGCTACAATGTTTAATATGGCGA
CGCAAATCCTGGAGAAAGCATGTTCGGTTTACTCGGTTTCGTACGCGTTACCGAATAAGCATTATTTCCT
GATTGACTTAAAATGGAAGGGTCTCGAAAACGATAATGAACTGTTTTACCCGTCTCCGCATCCGAATGGC
CTGATCAAGTGTACCGTGGTACGTAAGGAAAAGACGAAGTTAGGTACCCATCATCATCATCATCATTAAC
TCGAGTCTGGTAAAGAAACCGCTGCTGCGAAATTTGAACGCCAGCACATGGACTCGTCTACTAGCGCAGC
TTAATTAACCTAGGCTGCTGCCACCGCTGAGCAATAACTAGCATAACCCCTTGGGGCCTCTAAACGGGTC
TTGAGGGGTTTTTTGCTGAAACCTCAGGCATTTGAGAAGCACACGGTCACACTGCTTCCGGTAGTCAATA
AACCGGTAAACCAGCAATAGACATAAGCGGCTATTTAACGACCCTGCCCTGAACCGACGACAAGCTGACG
ACCGGGTCTCCGCAAGTGGCACTTTTCGGGGAAATGTGCGCGGAACCCCTATTTGTTTATTTTTCTAAAT
ACATTCAAATATGTATCCGCTCATGAATTAATTCTTAGAAAAACTCATCGAGCATCAAATGAAACTGCAA
TTTATTCATATCAGGATTATCAATACCATATTTTTGAAAAAGCCGTTTCTGTAATGAAGGAGAAAACTCA
CCGAGGCAGTTCCATAGGATGGCAAGATCCTGGTATCGGTCTGCGATTCCGACTCGTCCAACATCAATAC
AACCTATTAATTTCCCCTCGTCAAAAATAAGGTTATCAAGTGAGAAATCACCATGAGTGACGACTGAATC
CGGTGAGAATGGCAAAAGTTTATGCATTTCTTTCCAGACTTGTTCAACAGGCCAGCCATTACGCTCGTCA
TCAAAATCACTCGCATCAACCAAACCGTTATTCATTCGTGATTGCGCCTGAGCGAGACGAAATACGCGGT
CGCTGTTAAAAGGACAATTACAAACAGGAATCGAATGCAACCGGCGCAGGAACACTGCCAGCGCATCAAC
AATATTTTCACCTGAATCAGGATATTCTTCTAATACCTGGAATGCTGTTTTCCCGGGGATCGCAGTGGTG
AGTAACCATGCATCATCAGGAGTACGGATAAAATGCTTGATGGTCGGAAGAGGCATAAATTCCGTCAGCC
AGTTTAGTCTGACCATCTCATCTGTAACATCATTGGCAACGCTACCTTTGCCATGTTTCAGAAACAACTC
TGGCGCATCGGGCTTCCCATACAATCGATAGATTGTCGCACCTGATTGCCCGACATTATCGCGAGCCCAT
TTATACCCATATAAATCAGCATCCATGTTGGAATTTAATCGCGGCCTAGAGCAAGACGTTTCCCGTTGAA
TATGGCTCATACTCTTCCTTTTTCAATATTATTGAAGCATTTATCAGGGTTATTGTCTCATGAGCGGATA
CATATTTGAATGTATTTAGAAAAATAAACAAATAGGCATGCAGCGCTCTTCCGCTTCCTCGCTCACTGAC
TCGCTACGCTCGGTCGTTCGACTGCGGCGAGCGGTGTCAGCTCACTCAAAAGCGGTAATACGGTTATCCA
CAGAATCAGGGGATAAAGCCGGAAAGAACATGTGAGCAAAAAGCAAAGCACCGGAAGAAGCCAACGCCGC
AGGCGTTTTTCCATAGGCTCCGCCCCCCTGACGAGCATCACAAAAATCGACGCTCAAGCCAGAGGTGGCG
AAACCCGACAGGACTATAAAGATACCAGGCGTTTCCCCCTGGAAGCTCCCTCGTGCGCTCTCCTGTTCCG
ACCCTGCCGCTTACCGGATACCTGTCCGCCTTTCTCCCTTCGGGAAGCGTGGCGCTTTCTCATAGCTCAC
GCTGTTGGTATCTCAGTTCGGTGTAGGTCGTTCGCTCCAAGCTGGGCTGTGTGCACGAACCCCCCGTTCA
GCCCGACCGCTGCGCCTTATCCGGTAACTATCGTCTTGAGTCCAACCCGGTAAGACACGACTTATCGCCA
CTGGCAGCAGCCATTGGTAACTGATTTAGAGGACTTTGTCTTGAAGTTATGCACCTGTTAAGGCTAAACT
GAAAGAACAGATTTTGGTGAGTGCGGTCCTCCAACCCACTTACCTTGGTTCAAAGAGTTGGTAGCTCAGC
GAACCTTGAGAAAACCACCGTTGGTAGCGGTGGTTTTTCTTTATTTATGAGATGATGAATCAATCGGTCT
ATCAAGTCAACGAACAGCTATTCCGTTACTCTAGATTTCAGTGCAATTTATCTCTTCAAATGTAGCACCT
GAAGTCAGCCCCATACGATATAAGTTGTAATTCTCATGTTAGTCATGCCCCGCGCCCACCGGAAGGAGCT
GACTGGGTTGAAGGCTCTCAAGGGCATCGGTCGAGATCCCGGTGCCTAATGAGTGAGCTAACTTACATTA
ATTGCGTTGCGCTCACTGCCCGCTTTCCAGTCGGGAAACCTGTCGTGCCAGCTGCATTAATGAATCGGCC
AACGCGCGGGGAGAGGCGGTTTGCGTATTGGGCGCCAGGGTGGTTTTTCTTTTCACCAGTGAGACGGGCA
ACAGCTGATTGCCCTTCACCGCCTGGCCCTGAGAGAGTTGCAGCAAGCGGTCCACGCTGGTTTGCCCCAG
CAGGCGAAAATCCTGTTTGATGGTGGTTAACGGCGGGATATAACATGAGCTGTCTTCGGTATCGTCGTAT
CCCACTACCGAGATGTCCGCACCAACGCGCAGCCCGGACTCGGTAATGGCGCGCATTGCGCCCAGCGCCA
TCTGATCGTTGGCAACCAGCATCGCAGTGGGAACGATGCCCTCATTCAGCATTTGCATGGTTTGTTGAAA
ACCGGACATGGCACTCCAGTCGCCTTCCCGTTCCGCTATCGGCTGAATTTGATTGCGAGTGAGATATTTA
TGCCAGCCAGCCAGACGCAGACGCGCCGAGACAGAACTTAATGGGCCCGCTAACAGCGCGATTTGCTGGT
GACCCAATGCGACCAGATGCTCCACGCCCAGTCGCGTACCGTCTTCATGGGAGAAAATAATACTGTTGAT
GGGTGTCTGGTCAGAGACATCAAGAAATAACGCCGGAACATTAGTGCAGGCAGCTTCCACAGCAATGGCA
TCCTGGTCATCCAGCGGATAGTTAATGATCAGCCCACTGACGCGTTGCGCGAGAAGATTGTGCACCGCCG
CTTTACAGGCTTCGACGCCGCTTCGTTCTACCATCGACACCACCACGCTGGCACCCAGTTGATCGGCGCG
AGATTTAATCGCCGCGACAATTTGCGACGGCGCGTGCAGGGCCAGACTGGAGGTGGCAACGCCAATCAGC
AACGACTGTTTGCCCGCCAGTTGTTGTGCCACGCGGTTGGGAATGTAATTCAGCTCCGCCATCGCCGCTT
CCACTTTTTCCCGCGTTTTCGCAGAAACGTGGCTGGCCTGGTTCACCACGCGGGAAACGGTCTGATAAGA
GACACCGGCATACTCTGCGACATCGTATAACGTTACTGGTTTCACATTCACCACCCTGAATTGACTCTCT
TCCGGGCGCTATCATGCCATACCGCGAAAGGTTTTGCGCCATTCGATGGTGTCCGGGATCTCGACGCTCT
CCCTTATGCGACTCCTGCATTAGGAAATTAATACGACTCACTATA
